Addgene plasmid #154483: pEPYC0CM0120
Purpose: Phytobricks Level 0 part
Depositing lab: Nicola Patron. Depositing organization: Earlham Institute. Publication: Rational design of minimal synthetic promoters for plants. Cai YM, Kallam K, Tidd H, Gendarini G, Salzman A, Patron NJ. Nucleic Acids Res. 2020 Aug 28. pii: 5897334. doi: 10.1093/nar/gkaa682. PubMed 32856047.
Backbone
  Vector backbone: pUAP1
  Vector type: Synthetic Biology
Growth in bacteria
  Bacterial resistance: Chloramphenicol, 25 μg/mL
  Growth temperature: 37°C
  Growth strain: NEB Stable
  Copy number: High Copy
Gene/Insert
  Gene/Insert name: NOS (C-CRE relocated)
  Species: Synthetic
  Cloning method: Restriction Enzyme; 5′ cloning site BpiI (destroyed during cloning); 3′ cloning site BpiI (destroyed during cloning)
Terms and licenses: Academic/Nonprofit Terms; Industry Terms: Not Available to Industry
Depositor comments: Please visit https://www.biorxiv.org/content/10.1101/2020.05.14.095406v1 for bioRxiv preprint.
How to cite: pEPYC0CM0120 was a gift from Nicola Patron (Addgene plasmid # 154483 ; http://n2t.net/addgene:154483 ; RRID:Addgene_154483)
