[The description below was written by a language model from this plasmid's Addgene catalogue record and pLannotate feature annotations shown in this document.]
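Description:
pEPYC0CM0120 is a small (2,337 bp) Phytobricks Level 0 part plasmid built in the pUAP1 universal acceptor backbone, a synthetic biology vector used to domesticate standard DNA parts for Golden Gate-style modular assembly. It is maintained in E. coli by a high-copy ColE1/pUC-type origin of replication and selected with chloramphenicol. Resistance comes from the cat gene (chloramphenicol acetyltransferase), which is driven by its native cat promoter, spans the numbering origin of the circular sequence and is followed by a lambda t0 terminator. A putative bacterial terminator and a his operon terminator flank the part insertion site, which should insulate the cloned part from read-through transcription in the bacterial host.

The insert is a synthetic sequence named "NOS (C-CRE relocated)". The feature table detects it as a fragment of just over 100 bp matching the nopaline synthase (NOS) promoter, a promoter of Agrobacterium origin widely used for expression in plants. The name suggests a NOS promoter variant in which a cis-regulatory element has been moved from its normal position, but the record does not define "C-CRE", give its new location or specify the part's exact boundaries. The part was inserted using BpiI sites that were destroyed during cloning, as is typical for loading a Level 0 acceptor. The plasmid carries no coding sequence, reporter or plant terminator of its own. It is a promoter part intended for combination with other standard parts into plant transcription units, and the associated work concerns the rational design of minimal synthetic plant promoters, so it likely serves to test how regulatory element position affects promoter activity.
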