Features (pLannotate 1.2.2; 7 found; start..end, strand, type, name):
    494..591     -  promoter       cat promoter: promoter of the E. coli cat gene encoding chloramphenicol acetyltransferase
    677..720     -  terminator     bacterial terminator: putative bacterial transcription terminator
    899..1015    +  promoter       NOS promoter (fragment): nopaline synthase promoter NOS promoter
   1033..1090    +  terminator     his operon terminator: This putative transcriptin terminator from the E. coli his operon has a 2-bp deletion introduced during synthesis. Its efficiency has not been determined.
   1285..1873    -  rep_origin     ori: high-copy-number ColE1/pMB1/pBR322/pUC origin of replication
   2056..2150    -  terminator     lambda t0 terminator: transcription terminator from phage lambda
   2174..493     -  CDS            cat (across the origin): CAT_ECOLX - Experimental evidence at protein level: Swiss-Prot protein existence level 1. This enzyme is an effector of chloramphenicol resistance in bacteria. From Escherichia coli. This protein is used as a marker in many commonly used cloning vectors, such as pACYC184.
>Addgene plasmid #154483 | pEPYC0CM0120 | depositor full sequence | sequence record 299292 | pEPYC0CM0120 sequence 2337 bps
TGTCCATATTGGCCACGTTTAAATCAAAACTGGTGAAACTCACCCAGGGATTGGCTGAGACGAAAAACAT
ATTCTCAATAAACCCTTTAGGGAAATAGGCCAGGTTTTCACCGTAACACGCCACATCTTGCGAATATATG
TGTAGAAACTGCCGGAAATCGTCGTGGTATTCACTCCAGAGCGATGAAAACGTTTCAGTTTGCTCATGGA
AAACGGTGTAACAAGGGTGAACACTATCCCATATCACCAGCTCACCGTCTTTCATTGCCATACGAAATTC
CGGATGAGCATTCATCAGGCGGGCAAGAATGTGAATAAAGGCCGGATAAAACTTGTGCTTATTTTTCTTT
ACGGTCTTTAAAAAGGCCGTAATATCCAGCTGAACGGTCTGGTTATAGGTACATTGAGCAACTGACTGAA
ATGCCTCAAAATGTTCTTTACGATGCCATTGGGATATATCAACGGTGGTATATCCAGTGATTTTTTTCTC
CATTTTAGCTTCCTTAGCTCCTGAAAATCTCGATAACTCAAAAAATACGCCCGGTAGTGATCTTATTTCA
TTATGGTGAAAGTTGGAACCTCTTACGTGCCCGATCAACTCGAGTGCCACCTGACGTCTAAGAAACCATT
ATTATCATGACATTAACCTATAAAAATAGGCGTATCACGAGGCAGAATTTCAGATAAAAAAAATCCTTAG
CTTTCGCTAAGGATGATTTCTGGAATTCGGTCTCAGGAGAGCGGAGAATTAAGGGAGTCACGTTATGACC
CCCGCCGATGACGCGGGACAAGCCGTTTTACGTTTGGAACTGACAGAACCGCAACGTTGAAGGAGCCACT
CAGCCGCGGGTTTCTGGAGTTTAAACCATTATTGCGAATGAGCTAAGCACATACGTCAGCGTTCAAAAGT
CGCCTAAGGTCACTATCAGCTAGCAAATATTTCTTGTCAAAAATGCTCCACTGACGTTCCATAAATTCCC
CTCGGTATCCAATTAGAGTCTCATATTCACTCTCATACTCGAGACCCTGCAGTCCGGCAAAAAAGGGCAA
GGTGTCACCACCCTGCCCTTTTTCTTTAAAACCGAAAAGATTACTTCGCGTTATGCAGGCTTCCTCGCTC
ACTGACTCGCTGCGCTCGGTCGTTCGGCTGCGGCGAGCGGTATCAGCTCACTCAAAGGCGGTAATACGGT
TATCCACAGAATCAGGGGATAACGCAGGAAAGAACATGTGAGCAAAAGGCCAGCAAAAGGCCAGGAACCG
TAAAAAGGCCGCGTTGCTGGCGTTTTTCCACAGGCTCCGCCCCCCTGACGAGCATCACAAAAATCGACGC
TCAAGTCAGAGGTGGCGAAACCCGACAGGACTATAAAGATACCAGGCGTTTCCCCCTGGAAGCTCCCTCG
TGCGCTCTCCTGTTCCGACCCTGCCGCTTACCGGATACCTGTCCGCCTTTCTCCCTTCGGGAAGCGTGGC
GCTTTCTCATAGCTCACGCTGTAGGTATCTCAGTTCGGTGTAGGTCGTTCGCTCCAAGCTGGGCTGTGTG
CACGAACCCCCCGTTCAGCCCGACCGCTGCGCCTTATCCGGTAACTATCGTCTTGAGTCCAACCCGGTAA
GACACGACTTATCGCCACTGGCAGCAGCCACTGGTAACAGGATTAGCAGAGCGAGGTATGTAGGCGGTGC
TACAGAGTTCTTGAAGTGGTGGCCTAACTACGGCTACACTAGAAGAACAGTATTTGGTATCTGCGCTCTG
CTGAAGCCAGTTACCTTCGGAAAAAGAGTTGGTAGCTCTTGATCCGGCAAACAAACCACCGCTGGTAGCG
GTGGTTTTTTTGTTTGCAAGCAGCAGATTACGCGCAGAAAAAAAGGATCTCAAGAAGATCCTTTGATCTT
TTCTACGGGGTCTGACGCTCAGTGGAACGAAAACTCACGTTAAGGGATTTTGGTCATGAGATTATCAAAA
AGGATCTTCACCTAGATCCTTTTAAATTAAAAATGAAGTTTTAAATCAATCTAAAGTATATATGAGTAAA
CTTGGTCTGACAGCTCGAGGCTTGGATTCTCACCAATAAAAAACGCCCGGCGGCAACCGAGCGTTCTGAA
CAAATCCAGATGGAGTTCTGAGGTCATTACTGGATCTATCAACAGGAGTCCAAGCGAGCTCGATATCAAA
TTACGCCCCGCCCTGCCACTCATCGCAGTACTGTTGTAATTCATTAAGCATTCTGCCGACATGGAAGCCA
TCACAAACGGCATGATGAACCTGAATCGCCAGCGGCATCAGCACCTTGTCGCCTTGCGTATAATATTTGC
CCATGGTGAAAACGGGGGCGAAGAAGT
